>Addgene plasmid #124442 | pJET1.2_Rab28_Anti-Sense | depositor full sequence | sequence record 237441 | pJET1.2_Rab28_Anti-Sense sequence 3759 bps
GCCCCTGCAGCCGAATTATATTATTTTTGCCAAATAATTTTTAACAAAAGCTCTGAAGTCTTCTTCATTT
AAATTCTTAGATGATACTTCATCTGGAAAATTGTCCCAATTAGTAGCATCACGCTGTGAGTAAGTTCTAA
ACCATTTTTTTATTGTTGTATTATCTCTAATCTTACTACTCGATGAGTTTTCGGTATTATCTCTATTTTT
AACTTGGAGCAGGTTCCATTCATTGTTTTTTTCATCATAGTGAATAAAATCAACTGCTTTAACACTTGTG
CCTGAACACCATATCCATCCGGCGTAATACGACTCACTATAGGGAGAGCGGCCGCCAGATCTTCCGGATG
GCTCGAGTTTTTCAGCAAGATGATCATCAAAGCTTGGAGCAGCTTCATATCTGGTTAAATTTTTTATATC
TGGGAAACAAAGAAGTGAAGAGAGAAGGAAGCAACATGGTTCTTCTGGAGTGAGGAGGCAGTCTCAATCC
AGAGAATGGACTCTCCATTCGGATTTCAAAACGTGTGGTTCCAAATCGCACTCCTTCCGGTCCAGGGAGC
TGCCTGATCCCTCAGGCAACTAAAGGATGAAGGAGCAGAGCAGGAGGAAGTGTGAGCTGGCTACGGAGAC
AGTCACTGATAAAACACGTTCCTAGGCAGCTGGGGCCCAATTCAGGGGAAGAGCAGCCAGAACTATCAAT
ACAGTGTGTGCTCACTGCACTGCACACATGGAGCTCCGAGGAGGGTTAACAGTTCTTGACAAGGGCTCCT
GGTTGTAGTTTACAATATCTGCCTTCACCACTCTCTGTGACTGTTCTATTTCTGCTTTGTTTAATTTGAT
TCCCAGGATTTCTGCTGCAACTTTCTGAAAACACAGGAAGACAGAGTCTCCTGTCTTGGCTGAAACAAAG
TGGCTACTAAAACCATTTTCCTGGCAAAATCGTAAGTGCTTATCAGCTTTTACTGTTCGCATATGCTCCA
AGTCAATTTTATTGCCCACTAAAGCAACCAGGGGCTGAGTTTCTGACTCTTCACTTACTGTCTTCACCAC
AGAATACCAATCTTCCAAATTCTCAAAGCTTTGGTAGTTTGTAATATCATATACCAAGAGGATTCCCTGT
GCTCCATAGATGTATTTATCCAACATCTTGCCACCTATCTTTCTAGAAGATCTCCTACAATATTCTCAGC
TGCCATGGAAAATCGATGTTCTTCTTTTATTCTCTCAAGATTTTCAGGCTGTATATTAAAACTTATATTA
AGAACTATGCTAACCACCTCATCAGGAACCGTTGTAGGTGGCGTGGGTTTTCTTGGCAATCGACTCTCAT
GAAAACTACGAGCTAAATATTCAATATGTTCCTCTTGACCAACTTTATTCTGCATTTTTTTTGAACGAGG
TTTAGAGCAAGCTTCAGGAAACTGAGACAGGAATTTTATTAAAAATTTAAATTTTGAAGAAAGTTCAGGG
TTAATAGCATCCATTTTTTGCTTTGCAAGTTCCTCAGCATTCTTAACAAAAGACGTCTCTTTTGACATGT
TTAAAGTTTAAACCTCCTGTGTGAAATTGTTATCCGCTCACAATTCCACACATTATACGAGCCGGAAGCA
TAAAGTGTAAAGCCTGGGGTGCCTAATGAGTGAGCTAACTCACATTAATTGCGTTGCGCTCACTGCCAAT
TGCTTTCCAGTCGGGAAACCTGTCGTGCCAGCTGCATTAATGAATCGGCCAACGCGCGGGGAGAGGCGGT
TTGCGTATTGGGCGCTCTTCCGCTTCCTCGCTCACTGACTCGCTGCGCTCGGTCGTTCGGCTGCGGCGAG
CGGTATCAGCTCACTCAAAGGCGGTAATACGGTTATCCACAGAATCAGGGGATAACGCAGGAAAGAACAT
GTGAGCAAAAGGCCAGCAAAAGGCCAGGAACCGTAAAAAGGCCGCGTTGCTGGCGTTTTTCCATAGGCTC
CGCCCCCCTGACGAGCATCACAAAAATCGACGCTCAAGTCAGAGGTGGCGAAACCCGACAGGACTATAAA
GATACCAGGCGTTTCCCCCTGGAAGCTCCCTCGTGCGCTCTCCTGTTCCGACCCTGCCGCTTACCGGATA
CCTGTCCGCCTTTCTCCCTTCGGGAAGCGTGGCGCTTTCTCATAGCTCACGCTGTAGGTATCTCAGTTCG
GTGTAGGTCGTTCGCTCCAAGCTGGGCTGTGTGCACGAACCCCCCGTTCAGCCCGACCGCTGCGCCTTAT
CCGGTAACTATCGTCTTGAGTCCAACCCGGTAAGACACGACTTATCGCCACTGGCAGCAGCCACTGGTAA
CAGGATTAGCAGAGCGAGGTATGTAGGCGGTGCTACAGAGTTCTTGAAGTGGTGGCCTAACTACGGCTAC
ACTAGAAGGACAGTATTTGGTATCTGCGCTCTGCTGAAGCCAGTTACCTTCGGAAAAAGAGTTGGTAGCT
CTTGATCCGGCAAACAAACCACCGCTGGTAGCGGTGGTTTTTTTGTTTGCAAGCAGCAGATTACGCGCAG
AAAAAAAGGATCTCAAGAAGATCCTTTGATCTTTTCTACGGGGTCTGACGCTCAGTGGAACGAAAACTCA
CGTTAAGGGATTTTGGTCATGAGATTATCAAAAAGGATCTTCACCTAGATCCTTTTAAATTAAAAATGAA
GTTTTAAATCAATCTAAAGTATATATGAGTAAACTTGGTCTGACAGTTACCAATGCTTAATCAGTGAGGC
ACCTATCTCAGCGATCTGTCTATTTCGTTCATCCATAGTTGCCTGACTCCCCGTCGTGTAGATAACTACG
ATACGGGAGGGCTTACCATCTGGCCCCAGTGCTGCAATGATACCGCGAGACCCACGCTCACCGGCTCCAG
ATTTATCAGCAATAAACCAGCCAGCCGGAAGGGCCGAGCGCAGAAGTGGTCCTGCAACTTTATCCGCCTC
CATCCAGTCTATTAATTGTTGCCGGGAAGCTAGAGTAAGTAGTTCGCCAGTTAATAGTTTGCGCAACGTT
GTTGCCATTGCTACAGGCATCGTGGTGTCACGCTCGTCGTTTGGTATGGCTTCATTCAGCTCCGGTTCCC
AACGATCAAGGCGAGTTACATGATCCCCCATGTTGTGCAAAAAAGCGGTTAGCTCCTTCGGTCCTCCGAT
CGTTGTCAGAAGTAAGTTGGCCGCAGTGTTATCACTCATGGTTATGGCAGCACTGCATAATTCTCTTACT
GTCATGCCATCCGTAAGATGCTTTTCTGTGACTGGTGAGTACTCAACCAAGTCATTCTGAGAATAGTGTA
TGCGGCGACCGAGTTGCTCTTGCCCGGCGTCAATACGGGATAATACCGCGCCACATAGCAGAACTTTAAA
AGTGCTCATCATTGGAAAACGTTCTTCGGGGCGAAAACTCTCAAGGATCTTACCGCTGTTGAGATCCAGT
TCGATGTAACCCACTCGTGCACCCAACTGATCTTCAGCATCTTTTACTTTCACCAGCGTTTCTGGGTGAG
CAAAAACAGGAAGGCAAAATGCCGCAAAAAAGGGAATAAGGGCGACACGGAAATGTTGAATACTCATACT
CTTCCTTTTTCAATATTATTGAAGCATTTATCAGGGTTATTGTCTCATGAGCGGATACATATTTGAATGT
ATTTAGAAAAATAAACAAATAGGGGTTCCGCGCACATTTCCCCGAAAAGTGCCACCTGACGTCTAAGAAA
CCATTATTATCATGACATTAACCTATAAAAATAGGCGTATCACGAGGCC
Features (pLannotate 1.2.2; 10 found; start..end, strand, type, name):
    305..323     +  promoter       T7 promoter: promoter for bacteriophage T7 RNA polymerase
    715..1158    -  CDS            Rab28 (fragment): RAB28_MOUSE - Experimental evidence at protein level: Swiss-Prot protein existence level 1. From Mus musculus (Mouse).
   1158..1538    -  CDS            eco47IR (fragment): T2E7_ECOLX - Protein predicted: Swiss-Prot protein existence level 4. Recognizes the double-stranded sequence GGWCC and cleaves after G-1. From Escherichia coli.
   1567..1583    -  protein_bind   lac operator: The lac repressor binds to the lac operator to inhibit transcription in E. coli. This inhibition can be relieved by adding lactose or isopropyl-β-D-thiogalactopyranoside (IPTG). lac repressor encoded by lacI
   1591..1621    -  promoter       lac UV5 promoter: E. coli lac promoter with an "up" mutation
   1636..1657    -  protein_bind   CAP binding site: CAP binding activates transcription in the presence of cAMP. E. coli catabolite activator protein
   1682..1765    -  CDS            lacI (fragment): lac repressor; lacI; The lac repressor binds to the lac operator to inhibit transcription in E. coli. This inhibition can be relieved by adding lactose or isopropyl-β-D-thiogalactopyranoside (IPTG).
   1948..2536    -  rep_origin     ori: high-copy-number ColE1/pMB1/pBR322/pUC origin of replication
   2707..3567    -  CDS            AmpR: β-lactamase; bla; confers resistance to ampicillin, carbenicillin, and related antibiotics
   3568..3672    -  promoter       AmpR promoter: bla
