>Addgene plasmid #124442 | pJET1.2_Rab28_Anti-Sense | addgene full sequence | sequence record 242275 | Addgene NGS Result
TAATACGACTCACTATAGGGAGAGCGGCCGCCAGATCTTCCGGATGGCTCGAGTTTTTCAGCAAGATGAT
CATCAAAGCTTGGAGCAGCTTCATATCTGGTTAAATTTTTTATATCTGGGAAACCAAGAAGTGAAGAGAG
AAGGAAGCAACATGGTTCTTCTGGAGTGAGGAGGCAGTCTCAATCCAGAGAATGGACTCTCCATTCGGAT
TTCAAAACGTGTGGTTCCAAATCGCACTCCTTCCGGTCCAGGGAGCTGCCTGATCCCTCAGGCAACTAAA
GGATGAAGGAGCAGAGCAGGAGGAAGTGTGAGCTGGCTACGGAGACAGTCACTGATAAAACACGTTCCTA
GGCAGCTGGGGCCCAATTCAGGGGAAGAGCAGCCAGAACTATCAATACAGTGTGTGCTCACTGCACTGCA
CACATGGAGCTCCGAGGAGGGTTAACAGTTCTTGACAAGGGCTCCTGGTTGTAGTTTACAATATCTGCCT
TCACCACTCTCTGTGACTGTTCTATTTCTGCTTTGTTTAATTTGATTCCCAGGATTTCTGCTGCAACTTT
CTGAAAACACAGGAAGACAGAGTCTCCTGTCTTGGCTGAAACAAAGTGGCTACTAAAACCATTTTCCTGG
CAAAATCGTAAGTGCTTATCAGCTTTTACTGTTCGCATATGCTCCAAGTCAATTTTATTGCCCACTAAAG
CAACCAGGGGCTGAGTTTCTGACTCTTCACTTACTGTCTTCACCACAGAATACCAATCTTCCAAATTCTC
AAAGCTTTGGTAGTTTGTAATATCATATACCAAGAGGATTCCCTGTGCTCCATAGATGTATTTATCCAAC
ATCTTGCCACCTATCTTTCTAGAAGATCTCCTACAATATTCTCAGCTGCCATGGAAAATCGATGTTCTTC
TTTTATTCTCTCAAGATTTTCAGGCTGTATATTAAAACTTATATTAAGAACTATGCTAACCACCTCATCA
GGAACCGTTGTAGGTGGCGTGGGTTTTCTTGGCAATCGACTCTCATGAAAACTACGAGCTAAATATTCAA
TATGTTCCTCTTGACCAACTTTATTCTGCATTTTTTTTGAACGAGGTTTAGAGCAAGCTTCAGGAAACTG
AGACAGGAATTTTATTAAAAATTTAAATTTTGAAGAAAGTTCAGGGTTAATAGCATCCATTTTTTGCTTT
GCAAGTTCCTCAGCATTCTTAACAAAAGACGTCTCTTTTGACATGTTTAAAGTTTAAACCTCCTGTGTGA
AATTATTATCCGCTCATAATTCCACACATTATACGAGCCGGAAGCATAAAGTGTAAAGCCTGGGGTGCCT
AATGAGTGAGCTAACTCACATTAATTGCGTTGCGCTCACTGCCAATTGCTTTCCAGTCGGGAAACCTGTC
GTGCCAGCTGCATTAATGAATCGGCCAACGCGCGGGGAGAGGCGGTTTGCGTATTGGGCGCTCTTCCGCT
TCCTCGCTCACTGACTCGCTGCGCTCGGTCGTTCGGCTGCGGCGAGCGGTATCAGCTCACTCAAAGGCGG
TAATACGGTTATCCACAGAATCAGGGGATAACGCAGGAAAGAACATGTGAGCAAAAGGCCAGCAAAAGGC
CAGGAACCGTAAAAAGGCCGCGTTGCTGGCGTTTTTCCATAGGCTCCGCCCCCCTGACGAGCATCACAAA
AATCGACGCTCAAGTCAGAGGTGGCGAAACCCGACAGGACTATAAAGATACCAGGCGTTTCCCCCTGGAA
GCTCCCTCGTGCGCTCTCCTGTTCCGACCCTGCCGCTTACCGGATACCTGTCCGCCTTTCTCCCTTCGGG
AAGCGTGGCGCTTTCTCATAGCTCACGCTGTAGGTATCTCAGTTCGGTGTAGGTCGTTCGCTCCAAGCTG
GGCTGTGTGCACGAACCCCCCGTTCAGCCCGACCGCTGCGCCTTATCCGGTAACTATCGTCTTGAGTCCA
ACCCGGTAAGACACGACTTATCGCCACTGGCAGCAGCCACTGGTAACAGGATTAGCAGAGCGAGGTATGT
AGGCGGTGCTACAGAGTTCTTGAAGTGGTGGCCTAACTACGGCTACACTAGAAGAACAGTATTTGGTATC
TGCGCTCTGCTGAAGCCAGTTACCTTCGGAAAAAGAGTTGGTAGCTCTTGATCCGGCAAACAAACCACCG
CTGGTAGCGGTGGTTTTTTTGTTTGCAAGCAGCAGATTACGCGCAGAAAAAAAGGATCTCAAGAAGATCC
TTTGATCTTTTCTACGGGGTCTGACGCTCAGTGGAACGAAAACTCACGTTAAGGGATTTTGGTCATGAGA
TTATCAAAAAGGATCTTCACCTAGATCCTTTTAAATTAAAAATGAAGTTTTAAATCAATCTAAAGTATAT
ATGAGTAAACTTGGTCTGACAGTTACCAATGCTTAATCAGTGAGGCACCTATCTCAGCGATCTGTCTATT
TCGTTCATCCATAGTTGCCTGACTCCCCGTCGTGTAGATAACTACGATACGGGAGGGCTTACCATCTGGC
CCCAGTGCTGCAATGATACCGCGAGACCCACGCTCACCGGCTCCAGATTTATCAGCAATAAACCAGCCAG
CCGGAAGGGCCGAGCGCAGAAGTGGTCCTGCAACTTTATCCGCCTCCATCCAGTCTATTAATTGTTGCCG
GGAAGCTAGAGTAAGTAGTTCGCCAGTTAATAGTTTGCGCAACGTTGTTGCCATTGCTACAGGCATCGTG
GTGTCACGCTCGTCGTTTGGTATGGCTTCATTCAGCTCCGGTTCCCAACGATCAAGGCGAGTTACATGAT
CCCCCATGTTGTGCAAAAAAGCGGTTAGCTCCTTCGGTCCTCCGATCGTTGTCAGAAGTAAGTTGGCCGC
AGTGTTATCACTCATGGTTATGGCAGCACTGCATAATTCTCTTACTGTCATGCCATCCGTAAGATGCTTT
TCTGTGACTGGTGAGTACTCAACCAAGTCATTCTGAGAATAGTGTATGCGGCGACCGAGTTGCTCTTGCC
CGGCGTCAATACGGGATAATACCGCGCCACATAGCAGAACTTTAAAAGTGCTCATCATTGGAAAACGTTC
TTCGGGGCGAAAACTCTCAAGGATCTTACCGCTGTTGAGATCCAGTTCGATGTAACCCACTCGTGCACCC
AACTGATCTTCAGCATCTTTTACTTTCACCAGCGTTTCTGGGTGAGCAAAAACAGGAAGGCAAAATGCCG
CAAAAAAGGGAATAAGGGCGACACGGAAATGTTGAATACTCATACTCTTCCTTTTTCAATATTATTGAAG
CATTTATCAGGGTTATTGTCTCATGAGCGGATACATATTTGAATGTATTTAGAAAAATAAACAAATAGGG
GTTCCGCGCACATTTCCCCGAAAAGTGCCACCTGACGTCTAAGAAACCATTATTATCATGACATTAACCT
ATAAAAATAGGCGTATCACGAGGCCGCCCCTGCAGCCGAATTATATTATTTTTGCCAAATAATTTTTAAC
AAAAGCTCTGAAGTCTTCTTCATTTAAATTCTTAGATGATACTTCATCTGGAAAATTGTCCCAATTAGTA
GCATCACGCTGTGAGTAAGTTCTAAACCATTTTTTTATTGTTGTATTATCTCTAATCTTACTACTCGATG
AGTTTTCGGTATTATCTCTATTTTTAACTTGGAGCAGGTTCCATTCATTGTTTTTTTCATCATAGTGAAT
AAAATCAACTGCTTTAACACTTGTGCCTGAACACCATATCCATCCGGCG
Features (pLannotate 1.2.2; 10 found; start..end, strand, type, name):
      1..19      +  promoter       T7 promoter: promoter for bacteriophage T7 RNA polymerase
    411..854     -  CDS            Rab28 (fragment): RAB28_MOUSE - Experimental evidence at protein level: Swiss-Prot protein existence level 1. From Mus musculus (Mouse).
    854..1234    -  CDS            eco47IR (fragment): T2E7_ECOLX - Protein predicted: Swiss-Prot protein existence level 4. Recognizes the double-stranded sequence GGWCC and cleaves after G-1. From Escherichia coli.
   1287..1317    -  promoter       lac UV5 promoter: E. coli lac promoter with an "up" mutation
   1332..1353    -  protein_bind   CAP binding site: CAP binding activates transcription in the presence of cAMP. E. coli catabolite activator protein
   1378..1461    -  CDS            lacI (fragment): lac repressor; lacI; The lac repressor binds to the lac operator to inhibit transcription in E. coli. This inhibition can be relieved by adding lactose or isopropyl-β-D-thiogalactopyranoside (IPTG).
   1644..2232    -  rep_origin     ori: high-copy-number ColE1/pMB1/pBR322/pUC origin of replication
   2403..3263    -  CDS            AmpR: β-lactamase; bla; confers resistance to ampicillin, carbenicillin, and related antibiotics
   3264..3368    -  promoter       AmpR promoter: bla
   3474..3758    -  CDS            eco47IR (fragment): T2E7_ECOLX - Protein predicted: Swiss-Prot protein existence level 4. Recognizes the double-stranded sequence GGWCC and cleaves after G-1. From Escherichia coli.
