[The description below was written by a language model from this plasmid's Addgene catalogue record and pLannotate feature annotations shown in this document.]
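Description:
pJET1.2_Rab28_Anti-Sense is a small bacterial cloning plasmid (3,759 bp) built on the commercial pJET1.2/blunt positive-selection vector and used as a template for in vitro transcription of an in situ hybridisation probe. It is maintained in E. coli at high copy number from a ColE1/pUC-type origin and selected with ampicillin through the β-lactamase gene and its native bla promoter. The backbone carries the eco47IR restriction endonuclease gene, driven by a lac UV5 promoter with adjacent CAP binding site and lac operator. This gene is lethal to the host when intact, so only plasmids in which a blunt-ended insert interrupts it give colonies. In both sequence records eco47IR duly appears as fragments flanking the insertion point. A short lacI remnant is also annotated.

The insert is a 785 bp fragment of mouse Rab28 (RAB28, member RAS oncogene family), ligated into the blunt EcoRV site, which was destroyed on both sides during cloning. The annotation recognises about 440 bp of it as Rab28 coding sequence. The rest of the insert is not annotated, and the record does not say what it comprises. The Rab28 coding fragment lies on the strand opposite to the upstream T7 promoter, so transcription by T7 RNA polymerase reads through the insert in reverse and produces RNA complementary to the Rab28 mRNA. This matches the stated purpose of generating an anti-sense riboprobe to detect Rab28 transcripts in tissue. The depositor sequence and the repository's sequencing result show the same features in the same order and differ only in numbering origin. The plasmid comes from a genomic study of mice selected for longer limbs.
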