Addgene plasmid #124442: pJET1.2_Rab28_Anti-Sense
Purpose: Plasmid for anti-sense in situ probe in vitro transcription
Depositing lab: Yingguang Frank Chan. Depositing organization: Max Planck Institute for Developmental Biology. Publication: An integrative genomic analysis of the Longshanks selection experiment for longer limbs in mice. Castro JP, Yancoskie MN, Marchini M, Belohlavy S, Hiramatsu L, Kucka M, Beluch WH, Naumann R, Skuplik I, Cobb J, Barton NH, Rolian C, Chan YF. Elife. 2019 Jun 6;8:e42014. doi: 10.7554/eLife.42014. PubMed 31169497.
Backbone
  Vector backbone: pJET1.2/blunt
  Backbone manufacturer: Thermo Scientific (CloneJET PCR Cloning Kit)
  Backbone size w/o insert (bp): 2974
  Total vector size (bp): 3759
  Vector type: In situ probe
Growth in bacteria
  Bacterial resistance: Ampicillin, 100 μg/mL
  Growth temperature: 37°C
  Growth strain: DH5alpha
  Copy number: High Copy
Gene/Insert
  Gene/Insert name: RAB28, member RAS oncogene family (alt name: Rab28)
  Species: M. musculus (mouse)
  Insert size (bp): 785
  Entrez Gene: Rab28 (a.k.a. 2700023P08Rik, AW496496)
  Promoter: T7
  Cloning method: Restriction Enzyme; 5′ cloning site EcoRV (destroyed during cloning); 3′ cloning site EcoRV (destroyed during cloning)
  Sequencing primers: 5′ CGACTCACTATAGGGAGAGCGGC; 3′ AAGAACATCGATTTTCCATGGCAG
Terms and licenses: Academic/Nonprofit Terms; Industry Terms: Not Available to Industry
How to cite: pJET1.2_Rab28_Anti-Sense was a gift from Yingguang Frank Chan (Addgene plasmid # 124442 ; http://n2t.net/addgene:124442 ; RRID:Addgene_124442)
